Addgene plasmid #109871: pHH0103_PPIE_Pro-isomerase
Purpose: Protein expression and purification of PPIE_Pro-isomerase
Depositing lab: Sachdev Sidhu. Depositing organization: University of Toronto. Publication: Large-scale survey and database of high affinity ligands for peptide recognition modules. Teyra J, Kelil A, Jain S, Helmy M, Jajodia R, Hooda Y, Gu J, D'Cruz AA, Nicholson SE, Min J, Sudol M, Kim PM, Bader GD, Sidhu SS. Mol Syst Biol. 2020 Dec;16(12):e9310. doi: 10.15252/msb.20199310. PubMed 33438817.
Backbone
  Vector backbone: pHH0103
  Vector type: Bacterial Expression
Growth in bacteria
  Bacterial resistance: Ampicillin, 100 μg/mL
  Growth temperature: 37°C
  Growth strain: DH5alpha
  Copy number: Low Copy
Gene/Insert
  Gene/Insert name: PPIE_Pro-isomerase
  Species: H. sapiens (human)
  Entrez Gene: PPIE (a.k.a. CYP-33, CYP33)
  Cloning method: Restriction Enzyme; 5′ cloning site Sfi1 (unknown if destroyed); 3′ cloning site Not1 (unknown if destroyed)
Terms and licenses: Academic/Nonprofit Terms; Industry Terms: Not Available to Industry
How to cite: pHH0103_PPIE_Pro-isomerase was a gift from Sachdev Sidhu (Addgene plasmid # 109871 ; http://n2t.net/addgene:109871 ; RRID:Addgene_109871)
