[The description below was written by a language model from this plasmid's Addgene catalogue record and pLannotate feature annotations shown in this document.]
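Description:
pHH0103_PPIE_Pro-isomerase is a 7.2 kb bacterial expression plasmid built on the pHH0103 backbone for producing and purifying the peptidyl-prolyl isomerase (cyclophilin-type) domain of human PPIE, also known as CYP33. It is propagated in E. coli under ampicillin selection through the β-lactamase gene and its native promoter. It replicates from a ColE1/pMB1-family origin accompanied by the pBR322 bom region. The catalogue lists it as low copy, although the annotated rop gene appears only as two fragments interrupted by an f1 phage origin, which in principle allows single-stranded DNA production with helper phage.

The expression cassette is driven by the strong hybrid tac promoter followed by a lac operator. The plasmid carries its own lacI gene under the lacIq promoter, so transcription is repressed until it is induced with IPTG or lactose. The open reading frame encodes an N-terminal 6xHis tag, then Schistosoma japonicum glutathione S-transferase, then the PPIE fragment, which was inserted between SfiI and NotI sites. This gives a His-GST-domain fusion that can be purified by metal-chelate or glutathione affinity. An fd phage terminator lies immediately downstream of the insert.

Beyond the terminator, the table shows two fragments of M13 gene III, together with remnants of the tetracycline resistance gene and its promoter. These suggest a phagemid and pBR322 ancestry for the backbone rather than functional parts of this construct, although the record does not state this. The associated publication is a large-scale survey of high-affinity ligands for peptide recognition modules, which fits use of the purified fusion protein as a target in peptide-binding studies.
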