Features (pLannotate 1.2.2; 21 found; start..end, strand, type, name):
      1..29      +  promoter       tac promoter: strong E. coli promoter; hybrid between the trp and lac UV5 promoters
     37..53      +  protein_bind   lac operator: The lac repressor binds to the lac operator to inhibit transcription in E. coli. This inhibition can be relieved by adding lactose or isopropyl-β-D-thiogalactopyranoside (IPTG). lac repressor encoded by lacI
    138..155     +  CDS            6xHis: 6xHis affinity tag
    171..824     +  CDS            GST26_SCHJA: Experimental evidence at protein level: Swiss-Prot protein existence level 1. GST isoenzymes appear to play a central role in the parasite detoxification system. Other functions are also suspected including a role in increasing the solubility of haematin in the parasite gut. From Schistosoma japonicum (Blood fluke).
    807..1397    +  CDS            PPIE (fragment): PPIE_HUMAN - Also known as CYP33 From Homo sapiens (Human).
   1413..1460    +  terminator     fd terminator (sequence withheld): central terminator from bacteriophage fd (Otsuka and Kunisawa, 1982)
   1465..1677    +  CDS            M13 gene III (fragment) (sequence partly withheld): pIII; III; minor coat protein
   1692..2162    +  CDS            M13 gene III (fragment) (sequence partly withheld): pIII; III; minor coat protein
   2184..2254    +  CDS            TcR (fragment): tetracycline efflux protein; tet; confers resistance to tetracycline
   2496..2876    -  CDS            YPB1_ECOLX: Protein predicted: Swiss-Prot protein existence level 4. From Escherichia coli.
   2893..3044    +  CDS            rop (fragment): Rop protein, which maintains plasmids at low copy number; rop
   3080..3508    -  rep_origin     f1 ori (sequence partly withheld): f1 bacteriophage origin of replication; arrow indicates direction of (+) strand synthesis
   3517..3556    +  CDS            rop (fragment): Rop protein, which maintains plasmids at low copy number; rop
   3658..3798    +  misc_feature   bom: basis of mobility region from pBR322
   3984..4571    -  rep_origin     ori: high-copy-number ColE1/pMB1/pBR322/pUC origin of replication
   4742..5602    -  CDS            AmpR: β-lactamase; bla; confers resistance to ampicillin, carbenicillin, and related antibiotics
   5603..5707    -  promoter       AmpR promoter: bla
   5816..5893    +  promoter       lacIq promoter: lacI (mutant); In the lacIq allele, a single base change in the promoter boosts expression of the lacI gene about 10-fold.
   5894..6976    +  CDS            lacI: lac repressor; lacI; The lac repressor binds to the lac operator to inhibit transcription in E. coli. This inhibition can be relieved by adding lactose or isopropyl-β-D-thiogalactopyranoside (IPTG).
   6989..7010    +  protein_bind   CAP binding site: CAP binding activates transcription in the presence of cAMP. E. coli catabolite activator protein
   7029..7046    +  promoter       tet promoter (fragment): E. coli promoter for tetracycline efflux protein gene
>Addgene plasmid #109871 | pHH0103_PPIE_Pro-isomerase | addgene full sequence | sequence record 217288 | Addgene NGS Result
TTGACAATTAATCATCGGCTCGTATAATGTGTGGAATTGTGAGCGGATAACAATTTCACACAGGAAACAG
CCAGTCCGTTTAGGTGTTTTCACGAGCACTTCACCAACAAGGACCATAGATTATGAAAATCGAAGAACAC
CATCACCATCACCATTCCAGCGGTAAGCTTATGTCCCCTATACTAGGTTATTGGAAAATTAAGGGCCTTG
TGCAACCCACTCGACTTCTTTTGGAATATCTTGAAGAAAAATATGAAGAGCATTTGTATGAGCGCGATGA
AGGTGATAAATGGCGAAACAAAAAGTTTGAATTGGGTTTGGAGTTTCCCAATCTTCCTTATTATATTGAT
GGTGATGTTAAATTAACACAGTCTATGGCCATCATACGTTATATAGCTGACAAGCACAACATGTTGGGTG
GTTGTCCAAAAGAGCGTGCAGAGATTTCAATGCTTGAAGGAGCGGTTTTGGATATTAGATACGGTGTTTC
GAGAATTGCATATAGTAAAGACTTTGAAACTCTCAAAGTTGATTTTCTTAGCAAGCTACCTGAAATGCTG
AAAATGTTCGAAGATCGTTTATGTCATAAAACATATTTAAATGGTGATCATGTAACCCATCCTGACTTCA
TGTTGTATGACGCTCTTGATGTTGTTTTATACATGGACCCAATGTGCCTGGATGCGTTCCCAAAATTAGT
TTGTTTTAAAAAACGTATTGAAGCTATCCCACAAATTGATAAGTACTTGAAATCCAGCAAGTATATAGCA
TGGCCTTTGCAGGGCTGGCAAGCCACGTTTGGTGGTGGCGACCATCCTCCAAAATCGGATCTGGAAGTTC
TGTTCCAGGGGCCCCTGTCCAGCGGTCTGGTTCCGCGTGGTTCCGGTACCGCGGCCCAGCCGGCCTCAAA
CCCGCAGGTCTATATGGACATTAAGATCGGCAATAAACCGGCAGGTCGTATTCAAATGCTGCTGCGCTCG
GATGTGGTTCCGATGACCGCTGAAAACTTCCGTTGCCTGTGTACGCATGAAAAGGGCTTTGGTTTCAAAG
GCAGCTCTTTTCACCGCATTATCCCGCAGTTCATGTGCCAAGGCGGTGACTTTACCAACCATAATGGCAC
GGGCGGTAAAAGCATCTACGGTAAAAAGTTCGATGACGAAAACTTCATCCTGAAACACACCGGCCCGGGT
CTGCTGAGTATGGCCAATTCCGGCCCGAACACGAATGGTTCTCAGTTTTTCCTGACCTGCGATAAGACGG
ACTGGCTGGATGGCAAACATGTCGTGTTTGGCGAAGTTACCGAAGGTCTGGATGTCCTGCGTCAGATCGA
AGCGCAAGGCTCCAAAGACGGTAAACCGAAGCAGAAAGTGATTATCGCCGATTGTGGTGAATATGTTGCG
GCCGCATA
[142 nt withheld, positions 1409-1550]
C
[98 nt withheld, positions 1552-1649]
AGTTTGTACTGGTGACGAAACTCAGTGTCTAGCTAGAGTGGC
[149 nt withheld, positions 1692-1840]
T
[41 nt withheld, positions 1842-1882]
T
[62 nt withheld, positions 1884-1945]
A
[35 nt withheld, positions 1947-1981]
CCTCCCTCAATCGGTTGAATGTCGCCCTTTTGTCTTTGGCGCTGGTAAACCATATGAA
[86 nt withheld, positions 2040-2125]
T
[54 nt withheld, positions 2127-2180]
CTAGCGCCGCCCTATACCTTGTCTGCCTCCCCGCGTTGCGTCGCGGTGCATGGAGCCGGGCCACCTCGAC
CTGAATGGAAGCCGGCGGCACCTCGCTAACGGATTCACCACTCCAAGAATTGGAGCCAATCAATTCTTGC
GGAGAACTGTGAATGCGCAAACCAACCCTTGGCAGAACATATCCATCGCGTCCGCCATCTCCAGCAGCCG
CACGCGGCGCATCTCGGGCAGCGTTGGGTCCTGGCCACGGGTGCGCATGATCGTGCTCCTGTCGTTGAGG
ACCCGGCTAGGCTGGCGGGGTTGCCTTACTGGTTAGCAGAATGAATCACCGATACGCGAGCGAACGTGAA
GCGACTGCTGCTGCAAAACGTCTGCGACCTGAGCAACAACATGAATGGTCTTCGGTTTCCGTGTTTCGTA
AAGTCTGGAAACGCGGAAGTCAGCGCCCTGCACCATTATGTTCCGGATCTGCATCGCAGGATGCTGCTGG
CTACCCTGTGGAACACCTACATCTGTATTAACGAAGCGCTGGCATTGACCCTGAGTGATTTTTCTCTGGT
CCCGCCGCATCCATACCGCCAGTTGTTTACCCTCACAACGTTCCAGTAACCGGGCATGTTCATCATCAGT
AACCCGTATCGTGAGCATCCTCTCTCGTTTCATCGGTATCATTACCCCCATGAACAGAAATCCCCCTTAC
ACGGAGGCATCAGTGACCAAACAGGAAAAAACCGCCCTTAACATGGCCCGCTTTATCAGAAGCCAGACAT
TAACGCTTCTGGAGAAACTCAACGAGCTGGACGCGGATGAACAGGCAGACATCTGTGAATCGCTTCACGA
CCACGCTGATGAGCTTTACCGCAGGATCCGCGAAATTGTAAGCGTTAATATTTTGTTAAAATTCGCGTTA
AATTTTTGTTAAATCAGCTCATTTTTTAACCAATAGGCCGAAATCGGCAAAATCCCTTATAAATCAAAAG
AATAGACCGAGATAGGGT
[37 nt withheld, positions 3179-3215]
AAAGAACGTGGACTCCAACGTCAAAGG
[49 nt withheld, positions 3243-3291]
T
[91 nt withheld, positions 3293-3383]
G
[124 nt withheld, positions 3385-3508]
CGCGGATCCTGCCTCGCGCGTTTCGGTGATGACGGTGAAAACCTCTGACACATGCAGCTCCCGGAGACGG
TCACAGCTTGTCTGTAAGCGGATGCCGGGAGCAGACAAGCCCGTCAGGGCGCGTCAGCGGGTGTTGGCGG
GTGTCGGGGCGCAGCCATGACCCAGTCACGTAGCGATAGCGGAGTGTATACTGGCTTAACTATGCGGCAT
CAGAGCAGATTGTACTGAGAGTGCACCATATGCGGTGTGAAATACCGCACAGATGCGTAAGGAGAAAATA
CCGCATCAGGCGCTCTTCCGCTTCCTCGCTCACTGACTCGCTGCGCTCGGTCGTTCGGCTGCGGCGAGCG
GTATCAGCTCACTCAAAGGCGGTAATACGGTTATCCACAGAATCAGGGGATAACGCAGGAAAGAACATGT
GAGCAAAAGGCCAGCAAAAGGCCAGGAACCGTAAAAAGGCCGCGTTGCTGGCGTTTTTCCATAGGCTCCG
CCCCCCTGACGAGCATCACAAAAATCGACGCTCAAGTCAGAGGTGGCGAAACCCGACAGGACTATAAAGA
TACCAGGGTTTCCCCCTGGAAGCTCCCTCGTGCGCTCTCCTGTTCCGACCCTGCCGCTTACCGGATACCT
GTCCGCCTTTCTCCCTTCGGGAAGCGTGGCGCTTTCTCATAGCTCACGCTGTAGGTATCTCAGTTCGGTG
TAGGTCGTTCGCTCCAAGCTGGGCTGTGTGCACGAACCCCCCGTTCAGCCCGACCGCTGCGCCTTATCCG
GTAACTATCGTCTTGAGTCCAACCCGGTAAGACACGACTTATCGCCACTGGCAGCAGCCACTGGTAACAG
GATTAGCAGAGCGAGGTATGTAGGCGGTGCTACAGAGTTCTTGAAGTGGTGGCCTAACTACGGCTACACT
AGAAGGACAGTATTTGGTATCTGCGCTCTGCTGAAGCCAGTTACCTTCGGAAAAAGAGTTGGTAGCTCTT
GATCCGGCAAACAAACCACCGCTGGTAGCGGTGGTTTTTTTGTTTGCAAGCAGCAGATTACGCGCAGAAA
AAAAGGATCTCAAGAAGATCCTTTGATCTTTTCTACGGGGTCTGACGCTCAGTGGAACGAAAACTCACGT
TAAGGGATTTTGGTCATGAGATTATCAAAAAGGATCTTCACCTAGATCCTTTTAAATTAAAAATGAAGTT
TTAAATCAATCTAAAGTATATATGAGTAAACTTGGTCTGACAGTTACCAATGCTTAATCAGTGAGGCACC
TATCTCAGCGATCTGTCTATTTCGTTCATCCATAGTTGCCTGACTCCCCGTCGTGTAGATAACTACGATA
CGGGAGGGCTTACCATCTGGCCCCAGTGCTGCAATGATACCGCGAGACCCACGCTCACCGGCTCCAGATT
TATCAGCAATAAACCAGCCAGCCGGAAGGGCCGAGCGCAGAAGTGGTCCTGCAACTTTATCCGCCTCCAT
CCAGTCTATTAATTGTTGCCGGGAAGCTAGAGTAAGTAGTTCGCCAGTTAATAGTTTGCGCAACGTTGTT
GCCATTGCTGCAGGCATCGTGGTGTCACGCTCGTCGTTTGGTATGGCTTCATTCAGCTCCGGTTCCCAAC
GATCAAGGCGAGTTACATGATCCCCCATGTTGTGCAAAAAAGCGGTTAGCTCCTTCGGTCCTCCGATCGT
TGTCAGAAGTAAGTTGGCCGCAGTGTTATCACTCATGGTTATGGCAGCACTGCATAATTCTCTTACTGTC
ATGCCATCCGTAAGATGCTTTTCTGTGACTGGTGAGTACTCAACCAAGTCATTCTGAGAATAGTGTATGC
GGCGACCGAGTTGCTCTTGCCCGGCGTCAACACGGGATAATACCGCGCCACATAGCAGAACTTTAAAAGT
GCTCATCATTGGAAAACGTTCTTCGGGGCGAAAACTCTCAAGGATCTTACCGCTGTTGAGATCCAGTTCG
ATGTAACCCACTCGTGCACCCAACTGATCTTCAGCATCTTTTACTTTCACCAGCGTTTCTGGGTGAGCAA
AAACAGGAAGGCAAAATGCCGCAAAAAAGGGAATAAGGGCGACACGGAAATGTTGAATACTCATACTCTT
CCTTTTTCAATATTATTGAAGCATTTATCAGGGTTATTGTCTCATGAGCGGATACATATTTGAATGTATT
TAGAAAAATAAACAAATAGGGGTTCCGCGCACATTTCCCCGAAAAGTGCCACCTGACGTCTAAGAAACCA
TTATTATCATGACATTAACCTATAAAAATAGGCGTATCACGAGGCCCTTTCGTCTTCAAGAATTCCCGAC
ACCATCGAATGGTGCAAAACCTTTCGCGGTATGGCATGATAGCGCCCGGAAGAGAGTCAATTCAGGGTGG
TGAATGTGAAACCAGTAACGTTATACGATGTCGCAGAGTATGCCGGTGTCTCTTATCAGACCGTTTCCCG
CGTGGTGAACCAGGCCAGCCACGTTTCTGCGAAAACGCGGGAAAAAGTGGAAGCGGCGATGGCGGAGCTG
AATTACATTCCCAACCGCGTGGCACAACAACTGGCGGGCAAACAGTCGTTGCTGATTGGCGTTGCCACCT
CCAGTCTGGCCCTGCACGCGCCGTCGCAAATTGTCGCGGCGATTAAATCTCGCGCCGATCAACTGGGTGC
CAGCGTGGTGGTGTCGATGGTAGAACGAAGCGGCGTCGAAGCCTGTAAAGCGGCGGTGCACAATCTTCTC
GCGCAACGCGTCAGTGGGCTGATCATTAACTATCCGCTGGATGACCAGGATGCCATTGCTGTGGAAGCTG
CCTGCACTAATGTTCCGGCGTTATTTCTTGATGTCTCTGACCAGACACCCATCAACAGTATTATTTTCTC
CCATGAAGACGGTACGCGACTGGGCGTGGAGCATCTGGTCGCATTGGGTCACCAGCAAATCGCGCTGTTA
GCGGGCCCATTAAGTTCTGTCTCGGCGCGTCTGCGTCTGGCTGGCTGGCATAAATATCTCACTCGCAATC
AAATTCAGCCGATAGCGGAACGGGAAGGCGACTGGAGTGCCATGTCCGGTTTTCAACAAACCATGCAAAT
GCTGAATGAGGGCATCGTTCCCACTGCGATGCTGGTTGCCAACGATCAGATGGCGCTGGGCGCAATGCGC
GCCATTACCGAGTCCGGGCTGCGCGTTGGTGCGGATATCTCGGTAGTGGGATACGACGATACCGAAGACA
GCTCATGTTATATCCCGCCGTTAACCACCATCAAACAGGATTTTCGCCTGCTGGGGCAAACCAGCGTGGA
CCGCTTGCTGCAACTCTCTCAGGGCCAGGCGGTGAAGGGCAATCAGCTGTTGCCCGTCTCACTGGTGAAA
AGAAAAACCACCCTGGCGCCCAATACGCAAACCGCCTCTCCCCGCGCGTTGGCCGATTCATTAATGCAGC
TGGCACGACAGGTTTCCCGACTGGAAAGCGGGCAGTGAGCGCAACGCAATTAATGTAAGTTAGCTCACTC
ATTAGGCACAATTCTCATGTTTGACAGCTTATCATCGACTGCACGGTGCACCAATGCTTCTGGCGTCAGG
CAGCCATCGGAAGCTGTGGTATGGCTGTGCAGGTCGTAAATCACTGCATAATTCGTGTCGCTCAAGGCGC
ACTCCCGTTCTGGATAATGTTTTTTGCGCCGACATCATAACGGTTCTGGCAAATATTCTGAAATGAGCTG
