>Addgene plasmid #109871 | pHH0103_PPIE_Pro-isomerase | depositor partial sequence | sequence record 206823 | pHH0103_PPIE_Pro-isomerase sequence 513 bps
GGCCCAGCCGGCCTCAAACCCGCAGGTCTATATGGACATTAAGATCGGCAATAAACCGGCAGGTCGTATT
CAAATGCTGCTGCGCTCGGATGTGGTTCCGATGACCGCTGAAAACTTCCGTTGCCTGTGTACGCATGAAA
AGGGCTTTGGTTTCAAAGGCAGCTCTTTTCACCGCATTATCCCGCAGTTCATGTGCCAAGGCGGTGACTT
TACCAACCATAATGGCACGGGCGGTAAAAGCATCTACGGTAAAAAGTTCGATGACGAAAACTTCATCCTG
AAACACACCGGCCCGGGTCTGCTGAGTATGGCCAATTCCGGCCCGAACACGAATGGTTCTCAGTTTTTCC
TGACCTGCGATAAGACGGACTGGCTGGATGGCAAACATGTCGTGTTTGGCGAAGTTACCGAAGGTCTGGA
TGTCCTGCGTCAGATCGAAGCGCAAGGCTCCAAAGACGGTAAACCGAAGCAGAAAGTGATTATCGCCGAT
TGTGGTGAATATGTTGCGGCCGC
